>Addgene plasmid #166680 | deltaVP1 + VP2C-MIOX | addgene full sequence | sequence record 329927 | Addgene NGS Result
CTAGTAGGACTATTTGCAAAGGGAAGGGATGCTAAGGTAGAGGGTGAACGTTACAGAAAAGCAGGCTGGG
AAGCATATTTGAGAAGATGCGGCCAGCAAAACTAAAAAACTGTATTATAAGTAAATGCATGTATACTAAA
CTCACAAATTAGAGCTTCAATTTAATTATATCAGTTATTACCCGGGAATCTCGGTCGTAATGATTTAAAT
GCATGCAAGCTTGGCGTAATCATGGTCATAGCTGTTTCCTGTGTGAAATTGTTATCCGCTCACAATTCCA
CACAACATACGAGCCGGAAGCATAAAGTGTAAAGCCTGGGGTGCCTAATGAGTGAGCTAACTCACATTAA
TTGCGTTGCGCTCACTGCCCGCTTTCCAGTCGGGAAACCTGTCGTGCCAGCTGCATTAATGAATCGGCCA
ACGCGCGGGGAGAGGCGGTTTGCGTATTGGGCGCTCTTCCGCTTCCTCGCTCACTGACTCGCTGCGCTCG
GTCGTTCGGCTGCGGCGAGCGGTATCAGCTCACTCAAAGGCGGTAATACGGTTATCCACAGAATCAGGGG
ATAACGCAGGAAAGAACATGTGAGCAAAAGGCCAGCAAAAGGCCAGGAACCGTAAAAAGGCCGCGTTGCT
GGCGTTTTTCCATAGGCTCCGCCCCCCTGACGAGCATCACAAAAATCGACGCTCAAGTCAGAGGTGGCGA
AACCCGACAGGACTATAAAGATACCAGGCGTTTCCCCCTGGAAGCTCCCTCGTGCGCTCTCCTGTTCCGA
CCCTGCCGCTTACCGGATACCTGTCCGCCTTTCTCCCTTCGGGAAGCGTGGCGCTTTCTCATAGCTCACG
CTGTAGGTATCTCAGTTCGGTGTAGGTCGTTCGCTCCAAGCTGGGCTGTGTGCACGAACCCCCCGTTCAG
CCCGACCGCTGCGCCTTATCCGGTAACTATCGTCTTGAGTCCAACCCGGTAAGACACGACTTATCGCCAC
TGGCAGCAGCCACTGGTAACAGGATTAGCAGAGCGAGGTATGTAGGCGGTGCTACAGAGTTCTTGAAGTG
GTGGCCTAACTACGGCTACACTAGAAGAACAGTATTTGGTATCTGCGCTCTGCTGAAGCCAGTTACCTTC
GGAAAAAGAGTTGGTAGCTCTTGATCCGGCAAACAAACCACCGCTGGTAGCGGTGGTTTTTTTGTTTGCA
AGCAGCAGATTACGCGCAGAAAAAAAGGATCTCAAGAAGATCCTTTGATCTTTTCTACGGGGTCTGACGC
TCAGTGGAACGAAAACTCACGTTAAGGGATTTTGGTCATGAGATTATCAAAAAGGATCTTCACCTAGATC
CTTTTAAATTAAAAATGAAGTTTTAAATCAATCTAAAGTATATATGAGTAAACTTGGTCTGACAGTTACC
AATGCTTAATCAGTGAGGCACCTATCTCAGCGATCTGTCTATTTCGTTCATCCATAGTTGCCTGACTCCC
CGTCGTGTAGATAACTACGATACGGGAGGGCTTACCATCTGGCCCCAGTGCTGCAATGATACCGCGAGAC
CCACGCTCACCGGCTCCAGATTTATCAGCAATAAACCAGCCAGCCGGAAGGGCCGAGCGCAGAAGTGGTC
CTGCAACTTTATCCGCCTCCATCCAGTCTATTAATTGTTGCCGGGAAGCTAGAGTAAGTAGTTCGCCAGT
TAATAGTTTGCGCAACGTTGTTGCCATTGCTACAGGCATCGTGGTGTCACGCTCGTCGTTTGGTATGGCT
TCATTCAGCTCCGGTTCCCAACGATCAAGGCGAGTTACATGATCCCCCATGTTGTGCAAAAAAGCGGTTA
GCTCCTTCGGTCCTCCGATCGTTGTCAGAAGTAAGTTGGCCGCAGTGTTATCACTCATGGTTATGGCAGC
ACTGCATAATTCTCTTACTGTCATGCCATCCGTAAGATGCTTTTCTGTGACTGGTGAGTACTCAACCAAG
TCATTCTGAGAATAGTGTATGCGGCGACCGAGTTGCTCTTGCCCGGCGTCAATACGGGATAATACCGCGC
CACATAGCAGAACTTTAAAAGTGCTCATCATTGGAAAACGTTCTTCGGGGCGAAAACTCTCAAGGATCTT
ACCGCTGTTGAGATCCAGTTCGATGTAACCCACTCGTGCACCCAACTGATCTTCAGCATCTTTTACTTTC
ACCAGCGTTTCTGGGTGAGCAAAAACAGGAAGGCAAAATGCCGCAAAAAAGGGAATAAGGGCGACACGGA
AATGTTGAATACTCATACTCTTCCTTTTTCAATATTATTGAAGCATTTATCAGGGTTATTGTCTCATGAG
CGGATACATATTTGAATGTATTTAGAAAAATAAACAAATAGGGGTTCCGCGCACATTTCCCCGAAAAGTG
CCACCTGACGTCTAAGAAACCATTATTATCATGACATTAACCTATAAAAATAGGCGTATCACGAGGCCCT
TTCGTCTCGCGCGTTTCGGTGATGACGGTGAAAACCTCTGACACATGCAGCTCCCGGAGACGGTCACAGC
TTGTCTGTAAGCGGATGCCGGGAGCAGACAAGCCCGTCAGGGCGCGTCAGCGGGTGTTGGCGGGTGTCGG
GGCTGGCTTAACTATGCGGCATCAGAGCAGATTGTACTGAGAGTGCACCATATGCGGTGTGAAATACCGC
ACAGATGCGTAAGGAGAAAATACCGCATCAGGCGCCATTCGCCATTCAGGCTGCGCAACTGTTGGGAAGG
GCGATCGGTGCGGGCCTCTTCGCTATTACGCCAGCTGGCGAAAGGGGGATGTGCTGCAAGGCGATTAAGT
TGGGTAACGCCAGGGTTTTCCCAGTCACGACGTTGTAAAACGACGGCCAGTGAATTCATTTAAATTTTTT
TGATTCGGTAATCTCCGAACAGAAGGAAGAACGAAGGAAGGAGCACAGACTTAGATTGGTATATATACGC
ATATGTAGTGTTGAAGAAACATGAAATTGCCCAGTATTCTTAACCCAACTGCACAGAACAAAAACCTGCA
GGAAACGAAGATAAAACATGTCCACAAAATCATATACCAGTAGAGCTGAGACTCATGCAAGTCCGGTTGC
ATCGAAACTTTTACGTTTAATGGATGAAAAGAAGACCAATTTGTGTGCTTCTCTTGACGTTCGTTCGACT
GATGAGCTATTGAAACTTGTTGAAACGTTGGGTCCATACATTTGCCTTTTGAAAACACACGTTGATATCT
TGGATGATTTCAGTTATGAGGGTACTGTCGTTCCATTGAAAGCATTGGCAGAGAAATACAAGTTCTTGAT
ATTTGAGGACAGAAAATTCGCCGATATCGGTAACACAGTCAAATTACAATATACATCGGGCGTTTACCGT
ATCGCAGAATGGTCTGATATCACCAACGCCCACGGGGTTACTGGTGCTGGTATTGTTGCTGGCTTGAAAC
AAGGTGCGCAAGAGGTCACCAAAGAACCAAGGGGATTATTGATGCTTGCTGAATTGTCTTCCAAGGGTTC
TCTAGCACACGGTGAATATACTAAGGGTACCGTTGATATTGCAAAGAGTGATAAAGATTTCGTTATTGGG
TTCATTGCTCAGAACGATATGGGAGGAAGAGAAGAAGGGTTTGATTGGCTAATCATGACCCCAGGTGTAG
GTTTAGACGACAAAGGCGATGCATTGGGTCAGCAGTACAGAACCGTCGACGAAGTTGTAAGTGGTGGATC
AGATATCATCATTGTTGGCAGAGGACTTTTCGCCAAGGGTAGAGATCCTAAGGTTGAAGGTGAAAGATAC
AGAAATGCTGGATGGGAAGCGTACCAAAAGAGAATCAGCGCTCCCCATTAATTATACAGGAAACTTAATA
GAACAAATCACATATTTAATCTAATAGCCACCTGCATTGGCACGGTGCAACACTACTTCAACTTCATCTT
ACAAAAAGATCACGTGATCTGTTGTATTGGGATCTCTAGAGTAACAATATCATGAGACCTTTTATAGAAG
TGGCGCCAAAACTAAATGTATTTGAAAATACAAAAAACGCACAGGTTTCTTTATATATGTATATATATAT
ATATATATATAAAACTGTACATATACTGTTTAAATTAATCTATCTCGAGTCACCAGCTCAGGGTGCCCGG
GCAGTACTTGTCAATCAGCCCTTGATAGTAGGGACGCAGGCTCTCCACATCCGGTAGGTCAGGGCACTTC
GTGTACAGATCAAACTTGTTGAACTCTTGCACCCAGGGCAGCATATCCAGGTCCTGCTGGCTGCACAGCT
GACGGTAGTCACCGCCGGTGTGCCACGGATAGAAGGAGTGGAAACGGATCATGTAGAAGGCCTCTGAAGG
CAGGGAGAACTTGTTGAACTTCATCATCTGGTATAGGTACTCATCATGGCCCCAGGACATAAGGACGTTC
TCTAGTCCACAGTGAGGCTGGTACATGCCCAGTTCTGTGCTGTAACGAGGATCCTGCAGGTCAGGATTGT
CCTGGAAAGTAGAGTCACAGAACACCACAGAGGCCTGGGGACGGCAGCCCACGGGGAACGTGTCTCCAAC
AACAGCCCACTGAGGTTCCCCCCACAGAGCCATAATTTTCCCCAGATCGTGCAAAAGTCCGACCAGGTGG
AACCAGTCCTTGTCCGGGTGGGCTTTACGGATGCCCTCCGCGGTCTGGAACGCGTGGAAGGAGTTGGGGA
AATCTACGTCTGGGTCAGATTCGTCCACCAGATCATCCAGCATGCCCACAGCCTCCATGATGGTCATCTT
CTTGTAAGAGAAGCCTCCATACTGGATACGCTTCCTGCTGACGAAGTCCACAGTCTGGTGAGTGTGCATC
AGCTTGTATGTGGTAAAGACACGATCCAGCAACGGGCCTGAAGTATAGTTACGGAAGCTGTCCTTGCTTT
TGGCCATCTCTGGGTCCACATCGGGACGATAGACCAGGGAAGGATCTGGACCAACATCGACCTTCATGAG
CTCAGAACCGCCGCCACCGGAGCCACCGCCACCAGAACCACCACCACCTGGAGTGATGTCACCATACAAA
CCCAAAATCAATGGCAACATCCAATCTGGAGTAACTCTTTGATGAGAAACAACTTGAGCTTGATAAAATT
TAATAACTTCACCAGATTCATCTTGAATATGAGCAGCTGGAGTTGGACCACCATTACCCATTTTATCGAT
TTATATTGAATTTTCAAAAATTCTTACTTTTTTTTTTGGATGGACGCAAAGAAGTTTAATAATCATATTA
CATGGCAATACCACCATATACATATCCATATCTAATCTTACTTATATGTTGTGGAAATGTAAAGAGCCCC
ATTATCTTAGCCTAAAAAAACCTTCTCTTTGGAACTTTCAGTAATACGCTTAACTGCTCATTGCTATATT
GAAGTACGGATTAGAAGCCGCCGAGCGGGCGACAGCCCTCCGACGGAAGACTCTCCTCCGTGCGTCCTGG
TCTTCACCGGTCGCGTTCCTGAAACGCAGATGTGCCTCGCGCCGCACTGCTCCGAACAATAAAGATTCTA
CAATACTAGCTTTTATGGTTATGAAGAGGAAAAATTGGCAGTAACCTGGCCCCACAAACCTTCAAATCAA
CGAATCAAATTAACAACCATAGGATAATAATGCGATTAGTTTTTTAGCCTTATTTCTGGGGTAATTAATC
AGCGAAGCGATGATTTTTGATCTATTAACAGATATATAAATGCAAAAGCTGCATAACCACTTTAACTAAT
ACTTTCAACATTTTCGGTTTGTATTACTTCTTATTCAAATGTCATAAAAGTATCAACAAAAAATTGTTAA
TATACCTCTATACTTTAACGTCAAGGAGAAAAAACTATAGCTAGCAAAATGGCTTCAGGTGTAAGTAAAT
GCGAAACCAAATGCACAAAGGCTTGCCCTAGACCAGCTCCAGTTCCTAAGTTATTGATTAAAGGTGGTAT
GGAAGTTTTGGATTTGGTTACAGGTCCAGATTCTGTTACTGAAATCGAAGCATTTTTGAACCCAAGAATG
GGTCAACCACCAACACCAGAATCTTTAACTGAAGGTGGTCAATATTACGGTTGGTCAAGAGGTATTAATT
TGGCTACATCTGATACTGAAGATTCACCAGGTAATAATACATTACCAACTTGGTCTATGGCAAAATTGCA
ATTACCAATGTTGAACGAAGATTTGACTTGTGATACTTTGCAAATGTGGGAAGCAGTTTCAGTTAAAACA
GAAGTTGTTGGTTCTGGTTCTTTGTTGGATGTTCATGGTTTTAATAAGCCAACAGATACTGTTAACACAA
AGGGTATTTCTACTCCAGTTGAAGGTTCACAATATCATGTTTTTGCTGTTGGTGGTGAACCATTGGATTT
GCAAGGTTTAGTTACAGATGCAAGAACTAAGTACAAGGAAGAAGGTGTTGTTACTATTAAAACAATCACT
AAGAAAGATATGGTTAATAAGGATCAAGTTTTGAACCCAATTTCAAAGGCTAAATTGGATAAGGATGGCA
TGTACCCAGTTGAAATTTGGCATCCAGATCCAGCTAAAAATGAAAACACAAGATACTTCGGTAATTACAC
TGGTGGTACTACAACTCCACCAGTTTTGCAATTCACTAACACTTTGACAACTGTTTTGTTAGATGAAAAT
GGTGTTGGTCCATTATGTAAAGGTGAAGGTTTGTACTTATCTTGCGTTGATATTATGGGTTGGAGAGTTA
CAAGAAACTACGATGTTCATCATTGGAGAGGTTTGCCAAGATACTTCAAGATTACTTTAAGAAAAAGATG
GGTTAAAAATCCATACCCAATGGCTTCTTTGATTTCTTCTTTGTTTAATAATATGTTACCACAAGTTCAA
GGTCAACCAATGGAAGGTGAAAACACACAAGTTGAAGAAGTTAGAGTTTACGATGGTACTGAACCAGTTC
CAGGTGACCCTGACATGACAAGATATGTAGATAGATTCGGTAAAACTAAAACTGTATTCCCTGGTAATTA
AGCGGCCGCA
Features (pLannotate 1.2.2; 17 found; start..end, strand, type, name):
      6..105     +  CDS            URA3 (fragment): orotidine-5'-phosphate decarboxylase, required for uracil biosynthesis; S. cerevisiae URA3; yeast auxotrophic marker, counterselectable with 5-fluoroorotic acid (5-FOA)
    259..275     -  protein_bind   lac operator: The lac repressor binds to the lac operator to inhibit transcription in E. coli. This inhibition can be relieved by adding lactose or isopropyl-β-D-thiogalactopyranoside (IPTG). lac repressor encoded by lacI
    283..313     -  promoter       lac promoter: promoter for the E. coli lac operon
    328..349     -  protein_bind   CAP binding site: CAP binding activates transcription in the presence of cAMP. E. coli catabolite activator protein
    362..454     -  CDS            lacI (fragment): lac repressor; lacI; The lac repressor binds to the lac operator to inhibit transcription in E. coli. This inhibition can be relieved by adding lactose or isopropyl-β-D-thiogalactopyranoside (IPTG).
    637..1225    -  rep_origin     ori: high-copy-number ColE1/pMB1/pBR322/pUC origin of replication
   1396..2256    -  CDS            AmpR: β-lactamase; bla; confers resistance to ampicillin, carbenicillin, and related antibiotics
   2257..2361    -  promoter       AmpR promoter: bla
   2456..2491    +  CDS            rop (fragment): Rop protein, which maintains plasmids at low copy number; rop
   2593..2692    +  misc_feature   bom (fragment): basis of mobility region from pBR322
   2698..2855    -  CDS            lacZα (fragment): LacZα fragment of β-galactosidase; lacZ fragment
   2862..3025    +  promoter       URA3 promoter (fragment): S. cerevisiae URA3
   3028..3813    +  CDS            URA3: PYRF_YEAST - Experimental evidence at protein level: Swiss-Prot protein existence level 1. From Saccharomyces cerevisiae (strain ATCC 204508 / S288c) (Baker's yeast).
   4113..4967    -  CDS            Miox: MIOX_MOUSE - Also known as Aldrl6, Rsor. Experimental evidence at protein level: Swiss-Prot protein existence level 1. From Mus musculus (Mouse).
   5019..5171    -  CDS            VP2_POVMA (fragment): Experimental evidence at protein level: Swiss-Prot protein existence level 1. [Isoform VP3]: structural protein that resides within the core of the capsid surrounded by 72 VP1 pentamers. Following virus endocytosis and trafficking to the endoplasmic reticulum, VP2 and VP3 form oligomers and integrate into the endoplasmic reticulum membrane. Heterooligomer VP2-VP3 may create a viroporin for transporting the viral genome across the endoplasmic reticulum membrane to the cytoplasm. Nuclear entry of the viral DNA involves the selective exposure and importin recognition of VP2 or Vp3 nuclear localiz
   5192..5845    +  promoter       GAL1,10 promoter: GAL1 and GAL10 genes of S. cerevisiae; divergent inducible promoter, regulated by Gal4
   5847..6998    +  CDS            VP1_POVMP: Experimental evidence at protein level: Swiss-Prot protein existence level 1. Forms an icosahedral capsid with a T=7 symmetry and a 40 nm diameter. The capsid is composed of 72 pentamers linked to each other by disulfide bonds and associated with VP2 or VP3 proteins. Interacts with terminal alpha(2,3)-linked sialic acids on the cell surface to provide virion attachment to target cell. This attachment induces virion internalization predominantly through caveolin-mediated endocytosis. Once attached, the virion is internalized by caveolin- mediated endocytosis and traffics to the endoplasmic reti
