[The description below was written by a language model from this plasmid's Addgene catalogue record and pLannotate feature annotations shown in this document.]
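Description:
deltaVP1 + VP2C-MIOX is a yeast integrative expression plasmid built on the pILGFPB5A backbone for use in Saccharomyces cerevisiae. It is propagated in E. coli through a high-copy ColE1/pUC-type origin with ampicillin selection (AmpR). No yeast replication origin is annotated, consistent with its integrative design. Yeast transformants are selected by uracil prototrophy. The catalogue entry describes the marker as Kluyveromyces lactis URA3, whereas the automated annotation matched the full-length URA3 reading frame to the S. cerevisiae protein, presumably by homology. Short S. cerevisiae URA3 coding and promoter fragments are also annotated and might act as homology for targeting, but the record does not state the integration locus. Small remnants of lac, rop, bom and lacZα sequences are backbone leftovers.

The payload is organised around the divergent, Gal4-regulated GAL1,10 promoter, which drives two genes in opposite directions under galactose-inducible control. On the GAL1 side is murine polyomavirus deltaVP1, a mutant of the major capsid protein with its nuclear localisation signal deleted. VP1 self-assembles into pentamers and icosahedral capsid-like shells. On the GAL10 side is mouse myo-inositol oxygenase (MIOX) fused downstream of VP2C, a fragment of the minor capsid protein VP2. VP2 naturally resides inside the capsid in association with VP1 pentamers, so the tag would be expected to anchor the enzyme cargo to VP1. Terminators are not annotated in the feature table.

Co-expressing the two proteins is intended to package MIOX within a self-assembling virus-like nanocompartment in yeast. The associated publication concerns artificial compartments for organising metabolic pathways, which fits the plasmid's synthetic biology classification.
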