Addgene plasmid #166680: deltaVP1 + VP2C-MIOX
Purpose: Yeast integrative plasmid for expressing deltaVP1 (GAL1 promoter) and mouse myo-inositol oxygenase tagged with VP2C (GAL10 promoter). Contains uracil auxotrophic marker (K. lactis URA3).
Depositing lab: Claudia Vickers. Depositing organization: University of Queensland. Publication: Artificial Self-assembling Nanocompartment for Organizing Metabolic Pathways in Yeast. Cheah LC, Stark T, Adamson LSR, Abidin RS, Lau YH, Sainsbury F, Vickers CE. ACS Synth Biol. 2021 Dec 17;10(12):3251-3263. doi: 10.1021/acssynbio.1c00045. Epub 2021 Sep 30. PubMed 34591448.
Backbone
  Vector backbone: pILGFPB5A
  Vector type: Yeast Expression, Synthetic Biology
  Selectable markers: URA3
Growth in bacteria
  Bacterial resistance: Ampicillin, 100 μg/mL
  Growth temperature: 37°C
  Growth strain: DH5alpha
  Copy number: High Copy
Gene/Insert 1
  Gene/Insert name: VP2C-MIOX (alt name: VP2C-mmMIOX)
  Species: M. musculus (mouse), S. cerevisiae (budding yeast), Synthetic; Murine polyomavirus
  Insert size (bp): 1062
  Promoter: GAL10
  Cloning method: Gibson Cloning
  Sequencing primers: 5′ GTGGTAATGCCATGTAATATGATTATTAAAC; 3′ GCATTGGCACGGTGCAACAC
Gene/Insert 2
  Gene/Insert name: Murine polyomavirus deltaVP1 (NLS deletion mutant) (alt name: MPyV deltaVP1)
  Species: S. cerevisiae (budding yeast), Synthetic; Murine polyomavirus
  Insert size (bp): 1143
  Promoter: GAL1
  Cloning method: Gibson Cloning
  Sequencing primers: 5′ ACTTCTTATTCAAATGTCATAAAAGTATCAAC; 3′ CCAGCCTGCTTTTCTGTAAC
Terms and licenses: Academic/Nonprofit Terms; Industry Terms: Not Available to Industry
Depositor comments: Please visit https://www.biorxiv.org/content/10.1101/2021.01.30.428974v1 for BioRxiv preprint
How to cite: deltaVP1 + VP2C-MIOX was a gift from Claudia Vickers (Addgene plasmid # 166680 ; http://n2t.net/addgene:166680 ; RRID:Addgene_166680)
